Addgene plasmid #100773: HA-CPI-17-T38E
Purpose: Mammalian expression of CPI-17 phospho-mimetic
Depositing lab: Joseph Gordon. Depositing organization: University of Manitoba.
Backbone
  Vector backbone: pcDNA3.1(+)
  Backbone size w/o insert (bp): 5400
  Vector type: Mammalian Expression
Growth in bacteria
  Bacterial resistance: Ampicillin, 100 μg/mL
  Growth temperature: 37°C
  Growth strain: DH5alpha
  Copy number: High Copy
Gene/Insert
  Gene/Insert name: CPI-17-T38E
  Species: H. sapiens (human)
  Insert size (bp): 444
  Mutation: T38E
  Entrez Gene: PPP1R14A (a.k.a. PPP1INL)
  Promoter: CMV
  Tag / fusion protein: HA (N terminal on insert)
  Cloning method: Restriction Enzyme; 5′ cloning site BamHI (not destroyed); 3′ cloning site XhoI (not destroyed)
  Sequencing primers: 5′ T7; 3′ Sp6
Terms and licenses: Academic/Nonprofit Terms; Industry Terms: Not Available to Industry
How to cite: HA-CPI-17-T38E was a gift from Joseph Gordon (Addgene plasmid # 100773 ; http://n2t.net/addgene:100773 ; RRID:Addgene_100773)
