[The description below was written by a language model from this plasmid's Addgene catalogue record and pLannotate feature annotations shown in this document.]
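Description:
HA-CPI-17-T38E is a mammalian expression plasmid built on the pcDNA3.1(+) backbone and carrying a phospho-mimetic form of human CPI-17, the product of the PPP1R14A gene. It is maintained in E. coli as a high-copy plasmid through a ColE1/pUC-type origin and selected with ampicillin via the β-lactamase gene and its own promoter. An f1 origin is also present. For selection in mammalian cells, the backbone carries a neomycin/kanamycin phosphotransferase gene driven by the SV40 enhancer/early promoter and terminated by an SV40 polyadenylation signal. The short annotated fragments of ble, lacI, the lac promoter/operator region, an HIV-1 LTR and bom appear to be backbone remnants or partial sequence matches rather than functional parts.

The insert of roughly 440 bp was cloned between BamHI and XhoI sites, both of which remain intact. It sits downstream of the CMV immediate-early enhancer and promoter and upstream of the bovine growth hormone polyadenylation signal. An HA epitope is fused to the N terminus. The feature table detects it only as a short partial match to a 3xHA element, which fits a single tag copy. Flanking T7 and SP6 promoters serve as sequencing primer sites.

CPI-17 inhibits the protein phosphatase 1 catalytic subunit, and its inhibitory activity rises more than 1000-fold when it is phosphorylated, so it acts as a switch controlling PP1 substrates and smooth muscle contraction. The T38E substitution replaces threonine 38 with glutamate to mimic the phosphorylated state. The plasmid can therefore be used to express a constitutively "phosphorylated-like", HA-detectable CPI-17 in transfected mammalian cells.
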