Features (pLannotate 1.2.2; 22 found; start..end, strand, type, name):
     21..400     +  enhancer       CMV enhancer: human cytomegalovirus immediate early enhancer
    401..604     +  promoter       CMV promoter: human cytomegalovirus (CMV) immediate early promoter
    600..633     +  LTR            5' LTR (truncated) (fragment): truncated 5' long terminal repeat (LTR) from HIV-1
    649..667     +  promoter       T7 promoter: promoter for bacteriophage T7 RNA polymerase
    693..718     +  CDS            3xHA (fragment): three tandem HA epitope tags
    744..1184    +  CDS            PPP1R14A: PP14A_HUMAN - Also known as CPI17, PPP1INL. Experimental evidence at protein level: Swiss-Prot protein existence level 1. Inhibitor of PPP1CA. Has over 1000-fold higher inhibitory activity when phosphorylated, creating a molecular switch for regulating the phosphorylation status of PPP1CA substrates and smooth muscle contraction. From Homo sapiens (Human).
   1215..1233    -  promoter       SP6 promoter: promoter for bacteriophage SP6 RNA polymerase
   1259..1483    +  polyA_signal   bGH poly(A) signal: bovine growth hormone polyadenylation signal
   1487..1508    +  promoter       SV40 promoter (fragment): SV40 enhancer and early promoter
   1529..1957    +  rep_origin     f1 ori (sequence partly withheld): f1 bacteriophage origin of replication; arrow indicates direction of (+) strand synthesis
   1971..2300    +  promoter       SV40 promoter: SV40 enhancer and early promoter
   2367..3158    +  CDS            neo: KKA2_KLEPN - Also known as kan, nptII. Experimental evidence at protein level: Swiss-Prot protein existence level 1. Resistance to kanamycin, neomycin, paromomycin, ribostamycin, butirosin and gentamicin B. From Klebsiella pneumoniae.
   3182..3340    +  CDS            ble (fragment): BLE_KLEPN - Experimental evidence at protein level: Swiss-Prot protein existence level 1. Binding protein with a strong affinity to the bleomycin family of antibiotics. Binds to CL990; an antimitotic-antibiotic compound. From Klebsiella pneumoniae.
   3335..3456    +  polyA_signal   SV40 poly(A) signal: SV40 polyadenylation signal
   3529..3545    -  protein_bind   lac operator: The lac repressor binds to the lac operator to inhibit transcription in E. coli. This inhibition can be relieved by adding lactose or isopropyl-β-D-thiogalactopyranoside (IPTG). lac repressor encoded by lacI
   3553..3583    -  promoter       lac promoter: promoter for the E. coli lac operon
   3598..3619    -  protein_bind   CAP binding site: CAP binding activates transcription in the presence of cAMP. E. coli catabolite activator protein
   3632..3724    -  CDS            lacI (fragment): lac repressor; lacI; The lac repressor binds to the lac operator to inhibit transcription in E. coli. This inhibition can be relieved by adding lactose or isopropyl-β-D-thiogalactopyranoside (IPTG).
   3907..4495    -  rep_origin     ori: high-copy-number ColE1/pMB1/pBR322/pUC origin of replication
   4666..5526    -  CDS            AmpR: β-lactamase; bla; confers resistance to ampicillin, carbenicillin, and related antibiotics
   5527..5631    -  promoter       AmpR promoter: bla
   5690..5742    -  misc_feature   bom (fragment): basis of mobility region from pBR322
>Addgene plasmid #100773 | HA-CPI-17-T38E | addgene full sequence | sequence record 193109 | Addgene NGS Result
ACGGGCCAGATATACGCGTTGACATTGATTATTGACTAGTTATTAATAGTAATCAATTACGGGGTCATTA
GTTCATAGCCCATATATGGAGTTCCGCGTTACATAACTTACGGTAAATGGCCCGCCTGGCTGACCGCCCA
ACGACCCCCGCCCATTGACGTCAATAATGACGTATGTTCCCATAGTAACGCCAATAGGGACTTTCCATTG
ACGTCAATGGGTGGAGTATTTACGGTAAACTGCCCACTTGGCAGTACATCAAGTGTATCATATGCCAAGT
ACGCCCCCTATTGACGTCAATGACGGTAAATGGCCCGCCTGGCATTATGCCCAGTACATGACCTTATGGG
ACTTTCCTACTTGGCAGTACATCTACGTATTAGTCATCGCTATTACCATGGTGATGCGGTTTTGGCAGTA
CATCAATGGGCGTGGATAGCGGTTTGACTCACGGGGATTTCCAAGTCTCCACCCCATTGACGTCAATGGG
AGTTTGTTTTGGCACCAAAATCAACGGGACTTTCCAAAATGTCGTAACAACTCCGCCCCATTGACGCAAA
TGGGCGGTAGGCGTGTACGGTGGGAGGTCTATATAAGCAGAGCTCTCTGGCTAACTAGAGAACCCACTGC
TTACTGGCTTATCGAAATTAATACGACTCACTATAGGGAGACCCAAGCTTGGTACCATGGCGTACCCATA
CGATGTTCCAGATTACGCCGGATCCATCGATGTCGACGAATTCATGGCAGCTCAGCGGCTGGGCAAGCGC
GTGCTGAGCAAGCTGCAGTCTCCATCGCGGGCCCGCGGGCCAGGGGGCAGTCCCGGGGGGCTGCAGAAGC
GGCACGCGCGCGTCGAGGTCAAGTATGACCGGCGGGAGCTGCAGCGGCGGCTGGACGTGGAGAAGTGGAT
CGACGGGCGCCTGGAGGAGCTGTACCGCGGCATGGAGGCAGACATGCCCGATGAGATCAACATTGATGAA
TTGTTGGAGTTAGAGAGTGAAGAGGAGAGAAGCCGGAAAATCCAGGGACTCCTGAAGTCATGTGGGAAAC
CTGTCGAGGACTTCATCCAGGAGCTGCTGGCAAAGCTTCAAGGCCTCCACAGGCAGCCCGGCCTCCGCCA
GCCAAGCCCCTCCCACGACGGCAGCCTCAGCCCCCTCCAGGACCGGGCCCGGACTGCTCACCCCTGACTC
GAGCATGCATCTAGAGGGCCCTATTCTATAGTGTCACCTAAATGCTAGAGCTCGCTGATCAGCCTCGACT
GTGCCTTCTAGTTGCCAGCCATCTGTTGTTTGCCCCTCCCCCGTGCCTTCCTTGACCCTGGAAGGTGCCA
CTCCCACTGTCCTTTCCTAATAAAATGAGGAAATTGCATCGCATTGTCTGAGTAGGTGTCATTCTATTCT
GGGGGGTGGGGTGGGGCAGGACAGCAAGGGGGAGGATTGGGAAGACAATAGCAGGCATGCTGGGGATGCG
GTGGGCTCTATGGCTTCTGAGGCGGAAAGAACCAGCTGGGGCTCTAGGGGGTATCCCC
[124 nt withheld, positions 1529-1652]
C
[91 nt withheld, positions 1654-1744]
A
[49 nt withheld, positions 1746-1794]
CCTTTGACGTTGGAGTCCACGTTCTTT
[37 nt withheld, positions 1822-1858]
ACCCTATCTCGGTCTATTCTTTTGATTTATAAGGGATTTTGCCGATTTCGGCCTATTGGTTAAAAAATGA
GCTGATTTAACAAAAATTTAACGCGAATTAATTCTGTGGAATGTGTGTCAGTTAGGGTGTGGAAAGTCCC
CAGGCTCCCCAGCAGGCAGAAGTATGCAAAGCATGCATCTCAATTAGTCAGCAACCAGGTGTGGAAAGTC
CCCAGGCTCCCCAGCAGGCAGAAGTATGCAAAGCATGCATCTCAATTAGTCAGCAACCATAGTCCCGCCC
CTAACTCCGCCCATCCCGCCCCTAACTCCGCCCAGTTCCGCCCATTCTCCGCCCCATGGCTGACTAATTT
TTTTTATTTATGCAGAGGCCGAGGCCGCCTCTGCCTCTGAGCTATTCCAGAAGTAGTGAGGAGGCTTTTT
TGGAGGCCTAGGCTTTTGCAAAAAGCTCCCGGGAGCTTGTATATCCATTTTCGGATCTGATCAAGAGACA
GGATGAGGATCGTTTCGCATGATTGAACAAGATGGATTGCACGCAGGTTCTCCGGCCGCTTGGGTGGAGA
GGCTATTCGGCTATGACTGGGCACAACAGACAATCGGCTGCTCTGATGCCGCCGTGTTCCGGCTGTCAGC
GCAGGGGCGCCCGGTTCTTTTTGTCAAGACCGACCTGTCCGGTGCCCTGAATGAACTGCAGGACGAGGCA
GCGCGGCTATCGTGGCTGGCCACGACGGGCGTTCCTTGCGCAGCTGTGCTCGACGTTGTCACTGAAGCGG
GAAGGGACTGGCTGCTATTGGGCGAAGTGCCGGGGCAGGATCTCCTGTCATCTCACCTTGCTCCTGCCGA
GAAAGTATCCATCATGGCTGATGCAATGCGGCGGCTGCATACGCTTGATCCGGCTACCTGCCCATTCGAC
CACCAAGCGAAACATCGCATCGAGCGAGCACGTACTCGGATGGAAGCCGGTCTTGTCGATCAGGATGATC
TGGACGAAGAGCATCAGGGGCTCGCGCCAGCCGAACTGTTCGCCAGGCTCAAGGCGCGCATGCCCGACGG
CGAGGATCTCGTCGTGACCCATGGCGATGCCTGCTTGCCGAATATCATGGTGGAAAATGGCCGCTTTTCT
GGATTCATCGACTGTGGCCGGCTGGGTGTGGCGGACCGCTATCAGGACATAGCGTTGGCTACCCGTGATA
TTGCTGAAGAGCTTGGCGGCGAATGGGCTGACCGCTTCCTCGTGCTTTACGGTATCGCCGCTCCCGATTC
GCAGCGCATCGCCTTCTATCGCCTTCTTGACGAGTTCTTCTGAGCGGGACTCTGGGGTTCGAAATGACCG
ACCAAGCGACGCCCAACCTGCCATCACGAGATTTCGATTCCACCGCCGCCTTCTATGAAAGGTTGGGCTT
CGGAATCGTTTTCCGGGACGCCGGCTGGATGATCCTCCAGCGCGGGGATCTCATGCTGGAGTTCTTCGCC
CACCCCAACTTGTTTATTGCAGCTTATAATGGTTACAAATAAAGCAATAGCATCACAAATTTCACAAATA
AAGCATTTTTTTCACTGCATTCTAGTTGTGGTTTGTCCAAACTCATCAATGTATCTTATCATGTCTGTAT
ACCGTCGACCTCTAGCTAGAGCTTGGCGTAATCATGGTCATAGCTGTTTCCTGTGTGAAATTGTTATCCG
CTCACAATTCCACACAACATACGAGCCGGAAGCATAAAGTGTAAAGCCTGGGGTGCCTAATGAGTGAGCT
AACTCACATTAATTGCGTTGCGCTCACTGCCCGCTTTCCAGTCGGGAAACCTGTCGTGCCAGCTGCATTA
ATGAATCGGCCAACGCGCGGGGAGAGGCGGTTTGCGTATTGGGCGCTCTTCCGCTTCCTCGCTCACTGAC
TCGCTGCGCTCGGTCGTTCGGCTGCGGCGAGCGGTATCAGCTCACTCAAAGGCGGTAATACGGTTATCCA
CAGAATCAGGGGATAACGCAGGAAAGAACATGTGAGCAAAAGGCCAGCAAAAGGCCAGGAACCGTAAAAA
GGCCGCGTTGCTGGCGTTTTTCCATAGGCTCCGCCCCCCTGACGAGCATCACAAAAATCGACGCTCAAGT
CAGAGGTGGCGAAACCCGACAGGACTATAAAGATACCAGGCGTTTCCCCCTGGAAGCTCCCTCGTGCGCT
CTCCTGTTCCGACCCTGCCGCTTACCGGATACCTGTCCGCCTTTCTCCCTTCGGGAAGCGTGGCGCTTTC
TCATAGCTCACGCTGTAGGTATCTCAGTTCGGTGTAGGTCGTTCGCTCCAAGCTGGGCTGTGTGCACGAA
CCCCCCGTTCAGCCCGACCGCTGCGCCTTATCCGGTAACTATCGTCTTGAGTCCAACCCGGTAAGACACG
ACTTATCGCCACTGGCAGCAGCCACTGGTAACAGGATTAGCAGAGCGAGGTATGTAGGCGGTGCTACAGA
GTTCTTGAAGTGGTGGCCTAACTACGGCTACACTAGAAGAACAGTATTTGGTATCTGCGCTCTGCTGAAG
CCAGTTACCTTCGGAAAAAGAGTTGGTAGCTCTTGATCCGGCAAACAAACCACCGCTGGTAGCGGTGGTT
TTTTTGTTTGCAAGCAGCAGATTACGCGCAGAAAAAAAGGATCTCAAGAAGATCCTTTGATCTTTTCTAC
GGGGTCTGACGCTCAGTGGAACGAAAACTCACGTTAAGGGATTTTGGTCATGAGATTATCAAAAAGGATC
TTCACCTAGATCCTTTTAAATTAAAAATGAAGTTTTAAATCAATCTAAAGTATATATGAGTAAACTTGGT
CTGACAGTTACCAATGCTTAATCAGTGAGGCACCTATCTCAGCGATCTGTCTATTTCGTTCATCCATAGT
TGCCTGACTCCCCGTCGTGTAGATAACTACGATACGGGAGGGCTTACCATCTGGCCCCAGTGCTGCAATG
ATACCGCGAGACCCACGCTCACCGGCTCCAGATTTATCAGCAATAAACCAGCCAGCCGGAAGGGCCGAGC
GCAGAAGTGGTCCTGCAACTTTATCCGCCTCCATCCAGTCTATTAATTGTTGCCGGGAAGCTAGAGTAAG
TAGTTCGCCAGTTAATAGTTTGCGCAACGTTGTTGCCATTGCTACAGGCATCGTGGTGTCACGCTCGTCG
TTTGGTATGGCTTCATTCAGCTCCGGTTCCCAACGATCAAGGCGAGTTACATGATCCCCCATGTTGTGCA
AAAAAGCGGTTAGCTCCTTCGGTCCTCCGATCGTTGTCAGAAGTAAGTTGGCCGCAGTGTTATCACTCAT
GGTTATGGCAGCACTGCATAATTCTCTTACTGTCATGCCATCCGTAAGATGCTTTTCTGTGACTGGTGAG
TACTCAACCAAGTCATTCTGAGAATAGTGTATGCGGCGACCGAGTTGCTCTTGCCCGGCGTCAATACGGG
ATAATACCGCGCCACATAGCAGAACTTTAAAAGTGCTCATCATTGGAAAACGTTCTTCGGGGCGAAAACT
CTCAAGGATCTTACCGCTGTTGAGATCCAGTTCGATGTAACCCACTCGTGCACCCAACTGATCTTCAGCA
TCTTTTACTTTCACCAGCGTTTCTGGGTGAGCAAAAACAGGAAGGCAAAATGCCGCAAAAAAGGGAATAA
GGGCGACACGGAAATGTTGAATACTCATACTCTTCCTTTTTCAATATTATTGAAGCATTTATCAGGGTTA
TTGTCTCATGAGCGGATACATATTTGAATGTATTTAGAAAAATAAACAAATAGGGGTTCCGCGCACATTT
CCCCGAAAAGTGCCACCTGACGTCGACGGATCGGGAGATCTCCCGATCCCCTATGGTGCACTCTCAGTAC
AATCTGCTCTGATGCCGCATAGTTAAGCCAGTATCTGCTCCCTGCTTGTGTGTTGGAGGTCGCTGAGTAG
TGCGCGAGCAAAATTTAAGCTACAACAAGGCAAGGCTTGACCGACAATTGCATGAAGAATCTGCTTAGGG
TTAGGCGTTTTGCGCTGCTTCGCGATGT
